>Addgene plasmid #86015 | pQhsCDtRNA- | addgene full sequence | sequence record 169486 | Addgene NGS Result
TCATAAAAAATTTATTTGCTTTGTGAGCGGATAACAATTATAATAGATTCAATTGTGAGCGGATAACAAT
TTCACACAGAATTCATTAAAGAGGAGAAATTAACTATGGGATCTGTGCTGTTGCACGTGCTGTTTGAGCA
CGCGGTCGGCTACGCGCTGCTGGCGCTGAAGGAAGTGGAGGAGATCAGTCTGCTGCAGCCGCAGGTGGAG
GAGTCCGTGCTCAACCTGGGCAAATTCCACAGCATCGTTCGTCTGGTGGCCTTTTGTCCCTTTGCCTCAT
CCCAGGTTGCCTTGGAAAATGCCAACGCCGTGTCTGAAGGGGTTGTTCATGAGGACCTCCGCCTGCTCTT
GGAGACCCACCTGCCGTCCAAAAAGAAGAAAGTACTCTTGGGAGTTGGGGATCCCAAGATTGGTGCCGCA
ATACAGGAGGAGTTAGGGTACAACTGCCAGACTGGAGGAGTCATAGCTGAGATCCTGCGAGGAGTTCGTC
TGCACTTCCACAATCTGGTGAAGGGTCTGACCGATCTGTCAGCTTGTAAAGCACAGCTGGGGCTGGGACA
CAGCTATTCCCGTGCCAAAGTTAAGTTTAATGTGAACCGGGTGGACAATATGATCATCCAGTCCATTAGC
CTCCTGGACCAGCTGGATAAGGACATCAATACCTTCTCTATGCGTGTCAGGGAGTGGTACGGGTATCACT
TTCCGGAGCTGGTGAAGATCATCAACGACAATGCCACATACTGCCGTCTTGCCCAGTTTATTGGAAACCG
AAGGGAACTGAATGAGGACAAGCTGGAGAAGCTGGAGGAGCTGACAATGGATGGGGCCAAGGCTAAGGCT
ATTCTGGATGCCTCACGGTCCTCCATGGGCATGGACATATCTGCCATTGACTTGATAAACATCGAGAGCT
TCTCCAGTCGTGTGGTGTCTTTATCTGAATACCGCCAGAGCCTACACACTTACCTGCGCTCCAAGATGAG
CCAAGTAGCCCCCAGCCTGTCAGCCCTAATTGGGGAAGCGGTAGGTGCACGTCTCATCGCACATGCTGGC
AGCCTCACCAACCTGGCCAAGTATCCAGCATCCACAGTGCAGATCCTTGGGGCTGAAAAGGCCCTGTTCA
GAGCCCTGAAGACAAGGGGTAACACTCCAAAATATGGACTCATTTTCCACTCCACCTTCATTGGCCGAGC
AGCTGCCAAGAACAAAGGCCGCATCTCCCGATACCTGGCAAACAAATGCAGTATTGCCTCACGAATCGAT
TGCTTCTCTGAGGTGCCCACGAGTGTATTCGGGGAGAAGCTTCGAGAACAAGTTGAAGAGCGACTGTCCT
TCTATGAGACTGGACATCACCATCACCATCACCATTAGGCGGCCGCCTAGGACCCAGCTTTCTTGTACAA
AGTGGTAAGCTTAATTAGCTGAGCTTGGACTCCTGTTGATAGATCCAGTAATGACCTCAGAACTCCATCT
GGATTTGTTCAGAACGCTCGGTTGCCGCCGGGCGTTTTTTATTGGTGAGAATCCAAGTAACAACACCATT
TGTCGAGAAATCATAAAAAATTTATTTGCTTTGTGAGCGGATAACAATTATAATAGATTCAATTGTGAGC
GGATAACAATTTCACACAGAATTCATTAAAGAGGAGAAATTAACTATGGGATCCTTGGTGCTGTTTGAAA
CGTCTGTGGGTTACGCCATCTTTAAGGTTCTAAATGAGAAGAAACTTCAAGAGGTTGATAGTTTATGGAA
AGAATTTGAAACTCCAGAGAAAGCAAACAAAATAGTAAAGCTAAAACATTTTGAGAAATTTCAGGATACA
GCAGAAGCATTAGCAGCATTCACAGCTCTGATGGAGGGCAAAATCAATAAGCAGCTGAAAAAAGTTCTGA
AGAAAATAGTAAAAGAAGCCCATGAACCGCTGGCAGTAGCTGATGCTAAACTAGGAGGGGTCATAAAGGA
AAAGCTGAATCTCAGTTGTATCCATAGTCCTGTTGTTAATGAACTTATGAGAGGAATTCGTTCACAAATG
GATGGATTAATCCCTGGGGTAGAACCACGTGAAATGGCAGCTATGTGTCTTGGATTGGCTCACAGCCTGT
CTCGATATAGATTGAAGTTTAGCGCTGATAAAGTAGACACAATGATTGTTCAGGCAATTTCCTTGTTAGA
TGACTTGGATAAAGAACTAAACAACTACATTATGCGATGTAGAGAATGGTATGGCTGGCATTTCCCTGAA
TTAGGAAAAATTATTTCAGATAATTTAACATACTGCAAGTGTTTACAGAAAGTTGGCGATAGGAAGAACT
ATGCCTCTGCCAAGCTTTCTGAGTTGCTGCCAGAAGAAGTTGAAGCAGAAGTGAAAGCAGCTGCAGAGAT
ATCAATGGGAACAGAGGTTTCAGAAGAAGATATTTGCAATATTCTGCATCTTTGCACCCAGGTGATTGAA
ATCTCTGAATATCGAACCCAGCTCTATGAATATCTACAAAATCGAATGATGGCCATTGCACCCAATGTTA
CAGTCATGGTTGGGGAATTAGTTGGAGCACGGCTTATTGCTCATGCAGGTTCTCTTTTAAATTTGGCCAA
GCATGCAGCTTCTACCGTTCAGATTCTTGGAGCTGAAAAGGCACTTTTCAGAGCCCTCAAATCTAGACGG
GATACCCCTAAGTATGGTCTCATTTATCATGCTTCACTCGTGGGCCAGACAAGTCCCAAACACAAAGGAA
AGATTTCTCGAATGCTGGCAGCCAAAACCGTTTTGGCTATCCGTTATGATGCTTTTGGTGAGGATTCAAG
TTCTGCAATGGGAGTTGAGAACAGAGCCAAATTAGAGGCCAGGTTGAGAACTTTGGAAGACAGATAGGCG
GCCGCCTAGGACCCAGCTTTCTTGTACAAAGTGGTAAGCTTAATTAGCTGAGCTTGGACTCCTGTTGATA
GATCCAGTAATGACCTCAGAACTCCATCTGGATTTGTTCAGAACGCTCGGTTGCCGCCGGGCGTTTTTTA
TTGGTGAGAATCCAAGTAACAACACCATTTGTCGAGAAATCATAAAAAATTTATTTGCTTTGTGAGCGGA
TAACAATTATAATAGATTCAATTGTGAGCGGATAACAATTTCACACAGAATTCATTAAAGAGGAGAAATT
AACTATGGGATCTACAAGTTTGTACAAAAAAGTTGGCACCATGACTGAGGCTGATGTGAATCCAAAGGCC
TATCCCCTTGCCGATGCCCACCTCACCAAGAAGCTACTGGACCTCGTTCAGCAGTCATGTAACTATAAGC
AGCTTCGGAAAGGAGCCAATGAGGCCACCAAAACCCTCAACAGGGGCATCTCTGAGTTCATCGTGATGGC
TGCAGACGCCGAGCCACTGGAGATCATTCTGCACCTGCCGCTGCTGTGTGAAGACAAGAATGTGCCCTAC
GTGTTTGTGCGCTCCAAGCAGGCCCTGGGGAGAGCCTGTGGGGTCTCCAGGCCTGTCATCGCCTGTTCTG
TCACCATCAAAGAAGGCTCGCAGCTGAAACAGCAGATCCAATCCATTCAGCAGTCCATTGAAAGGCTCTT
AGTCTAACCAACTTTCTTGTACAAAGTGGTAAGCTTAATTAGCTGAGCTTGGACTCCTGTTGATAGATCC
AGTAATGACCTCAGAACTCCATCTGGATTTGTTCAGAACGCTCGGTTGCCGCCGGGCGTTTTTTATTGGT
GAGAATCCAAGTAACAACACCATTTAAATGGAGTGGTTACAAATGGAGTGGTTAATTAAGGCTAGCTTGG
CGAGATTTTCAGGAGCTAAGGAAGCTAAAATGGAGAAAAAAATCACTGGATATACCACCGTTGATATATC
CCAATGGCATCGTAAAGAACATTTTGAGGCATTTCAGTCAGTTGCTCAATGTACCTATAACCAGACCGTT
CAGCTGGATATTACGGCCTTTTTAAAGACCGTAAAGAAAAATAAGCACAAGTTTTATCCGGCCTTTATTC
ACATTCTTGCCCGCCTGATGAATGCTCATCCGGAATTTCGTATGGCAATGAAAGACGGTGAGCTGGTGAT
ATGGGATAGTGTTCACCCTTGTTACACCGTTTTCCATGAGCAAACTGAAACGTTTTCATCGCTCTGGAGT
GAATACCACGACGATTTCCGGCAGTTTCTACACATATATTCGCAAGATGTGGCGTGTTACGGTGAAAACC
TGGCCTATTTCCCTAAAGGGTTTATTGAGAATATGTTTTTCGTCTCAGCCAATCCCTGGGTGAGTTTCAC
CAGTTTTGATTTAAACGTGGCCAATATGGACAACTTCTTCGCCCCCGTTTTCACCATGGGCAAATATTAT
ACGCAAGGCGACAAGGTGCTGATGCCGCTGGCGATTCAGGTTCATCATGCCGTTTGTGATGGCTTCCATG
TCGGCAGAATGCTTAATGAATTACAACAGTACTGCGATGAGTGGCAGGGCGGGGCGTAATTTTTTTAAGG
CAGTTATTGGTGCCCTTAAACGCCTGGGGTAATGACTCTCTAGCTTGAGGCATCAAATAAAACGAAAGGC
TCAGTCGAAAGACTGGGCCTTTCGTTTTATCTGTTGTTTGTCGGTGAACGCTCTCCTGAGTAGGACAAAT
CCGCCCTCTAGATTACGTGCAGTCGATGATAAGCTGTCAAACATGAGAATTGTGCCTAATGAGTGAGCTA
ACTTACATTAATTGCGTTGCGCTCACTGCCCGCTTTCCAGTCGGGAAACCTGTCGTGCCAGCTGCATTAA
TGAATCGGCCAACGCGCGGGGAGAGGCGGTTTGCGTATTGGGCGCCAGGGTGGTTTTTCTTTTCACCAGT
GAGACGGGCAACAGCTGATTGCCCTTCACCGCCTGGCCCTGAGAGAGTTGCAGCAAGCGGTCCACGCTGG
TTTGCCCCAGCAGGCGAAAATCCTGTTTGATGGTGGTTAACGGCGGGATATAACATGAGCTGTCTTCGGT
ATCGTCGTATCCCACTACCGAGATATCCGCACCAACGCGCAGCCCGGACTCGGTAATGGCGCGCATTGCG
CCCAGCGCCATCTGATCGTTGGCAACCAGCATCGCAGTGGGAACGATGCCCTCATTCAGCATTTGCATGG
TTTGTTGAAAACCGGACATGGCACTCCAGTCGCCTTCCCGTTCCGCTATCGGCTGAATTTGATTGCGAGT
GAGATATTTATGCCAGCCAGCCAGACGCAGACGCGCCGAGACAGAACTTAATGGGCCCGCTAACAGCGCG
ATTTGCTGGTGACCCAATGCGACCAGATGCTCCACGCCCAGTCGCGTACCGTCTTCATGGGAGAAAATAA
TACTGTTGATGGGTGTCTGGTCAGAGACATCAAGAAATAACGCCGGAACATTAGTGCAGGCAGCTTCCAC
AGCAATGGCATCCTGGTCATCCAGCGGATAGTTAATGATCAGCCCACTGACGCGTTGCGCGAGAAGATTG
TGCACCGCCGCTTTACAGGCTTCGACGCCGCTTCGTTCTACCATCGACACCACCACGCTGGCACCCAGTT
GATCGGCGCGAGATTTAATCGCCGCGACAATTTGCGACGGCGCGTGCAGGGCCAGACTGGAGGTGGCAAC
GCCAATCAGCAACGACTGTTTGCCCGCCAGTTGTTGTGCCACGCGGTTGGGAATGTAATTCAGCTCCGCC
ATCGCCGCTTCCACTTTTTCCCGCGTTTTCGCAGAAACGTGGCTGGCCTGGTTCACCACGCGGGAAACGG
TCTGATAAGAGACACCGGCATACTCTGCGACATCGTATAACGTTACTGGTTTCACATTCACCACCCTGAA
TTGACTCTCTTCCGGGCGCTATCATGCCATACCGCGAAAGGTTTTGCACCATTCGATGGTGTCGGAATTT
CGGGCAGCGTTGGGTCCTGGCCACGGGTGCGCATGATCTAGAGCTGCCTCGCGCGTTTCGGTGATGACGG
TGAAAACCTCTGACACATGCAGCTCCCGGAGACGGTCACAGCTTGTCTGTAAGCGGATGCCGGGAGCAGA
CAAGCCCGTCAGGGCGCGTCAGCGGGTGTTGGCGGGTGTCGGGGCGCAGCCATGACCCAGTCACGTAGCG
ATAGCGGAGTGTATACTGGCTTAACTATGCGGCATCAGAGCAGATTGTACTGAGAGTGCACCACATGCGG
TGTGAAATACCGCACAGATGCGTAAGGAGAAAATACCGCATCAGGCGCTCTTCCGCTTCCTCGCTCACTG
ACTCGCTGCGCTCGGTCGTTCGGCTGCGGCGAGCGGTATCAGCTCACTCAAAGGCGGTAATACGGTTATC
CACAGAATCAGGGGATAACGCAGGAAAGAACATGTGAGCAAAAGGCCAGCAAAAGGCCAGGAACCGTAAA
AAGGCCGCGTTGCTGGCGTTTTTCCATAGGCTCCGCCCCCCTGACGAGCATCACAAAAATCGACGCTCAA
GTCAGAGGTGGCGAAACCCGACAGGACTATAAAGATACCAGGCGTTTCCCCCTGGAAGCTCCCTCGTGCG
CTCTCCTGTTCCGACCCTGCCGCTTACCGGATACCTGTCCGCCTTTCTCCCTTCGGGAAGCGTGGCGCTT
TCTCATAGCTCACGCTGTAGGTATCTCAGTTCGGTGTAGGTCGTTCGCTCCAAGCTGGGCTGTGTGCACG
AACCCCCCGTTCAGCCCGACCGCTGCGCCTTATCCGGTAACTATCGTCTTGAGTCCAACCCGGTAAGACA
CGACTTATCGCCACTGGCAGCAGCCACTGGTAACAGGATTAGCAGAGCGAGGTATGTAGGCGGTGCTACA
GAGTTCTTGAAGTGGTGGCCTAACTACGGCTACACTAGAAGGACAGTATTTGGTATCTGCGCTCTGCTGA
AGCCAGTTACCTTCGGAAAAAGAGTTGGTAGCTCTTGATCCGGCAAACAAACCACCGCTGGTAGCGGTGG
TTTTTTTGTTTGCAAGCAGCAGATTACGCGCAGAAAAAAAGGATCTCAAGAAGATCCTTTGATCTTTTCT
ACGGGGTCTGACGCTCAGTGGAACGAAAACTCACGTTAAGGGATTTTGGTCATGAGATTATCAAAAAGGA
TCTTCACCTAGATCCTTTTAAATTAAAAATGAAGTTTTAAATCAATCTAAAGTATATATGAGTAAACTTG
GTCTGACAGTTACCAATGCTTAATCAGTGAGGCACCTATCTCAGCGATCTGTCTATTTCGTTCATCCATA
GTTGCCTGACTCCCCGTCGTGTAGATAACTACGATACGGGAGGGCTTACCATCTGGCCCCAGTGCTGCAA
TGATACCGCGAGACCCACGCTCACCGGCTCCAGATTTATCAGCAATAAACCAGCCAGCCGGAAGGGCCGA
GCGCAGAAGTGGTCCTGCAACTTTATCCGCCTCCATCCAGTCTATTAATTGTTGCCGGGAAGCTAGAGTA
AGTAGTTCGCCAGTTAATAGTTTGCGCAACGTTGTTGCCATTGCTACAGGCATCGTGGTGTCACGCTCGT
CGTTTGGTATGGCTTCATTCAGCTCCGGTTCCCAACGATCAAGGCGAGTTACATGATCCCCCATGTTGTG
CAAAAAAGCGGTTAGCTCCTTCGGTCCTCCGATCGTTGTCAGAAGTAAGTTGGCCGCAGTGTTATCACTC
ATGGTTATGGCAGCACTGCATAATTCTCTTACTGTCATGCCATCCGTAAGATGCTTTTCTGTGACTGGTG
AGTACTCAACCAAGTCATTCTGAGAATAGTGTATGCGGCGACCGAGTTGCTCTTGCCCGGCGTCAATACG
GGATAATACCGCGCCACATAGCAGAACTTTAAAAGTGCTCATCATTGGAAAACGTTCTTCGGGGCGAAAA
CTCTCAAGGATCTTACCGCTGTTGAGATCCAGTTCGATGTAACCCACTCGTGCACCCAACTGATCTTCAG
CATCTTTTACTTTCACCAGCGTTTCTGGGTGAGCAAAAACAGGAAGGCAAAATGCCGCAAAAAAGGGAAT
AAGGGCGACACGGAAATGTTGAATACTCATACTCTTCCTTTTTCAATATTATTGAAGCATTTATCAGGGT
TATTGTCTCATGAGCGGATACATATTTGAATGTATTTAGAAAAATAAACAAATAGGGGTTCCGCGCACAT
TTCCCCGAAAAGTGCCACCTGACGTCTAAGAAACCATTATTATCATGACATTAACCTATAAAAATAGGCG
TATCACGAGGCCCTTTCGTCTTCACCTCGAGCTTAATTAAGTCGCCCCATCAAAAAAATATTCTCAACAT
AAAAAACTTTGTGTAATACTTGTAACGCTGAATTCTCACTGTGATGATGGTTTTCCAACATTCGCAGTTT
CCACCAGAAAGGTTTTCCTTAGTGTTGGGTAAACCTTCCTTGGATGTCTGAGTGAGGATCCATCCTTAGC
GAAAGCTAAGGATTTTTTTTAAGCTTAATTAGCTGAGCTTGGACTCCTGTTGATAGATCCAGTAATGACC
TCAGAACTCCATCTGGATTTGTTCAGAACGCTCGGTTGCCGCCGGGCGTTTTTTATTGGTGAGAATCCAA
GTAACAACACCATTTGTCGAGAAATCATAAAAAATTTATTTGCTTTGTGAGCGGATAACAATTATAATAG
ATTCAATTGTGAGCGGATAACAATTTCACACAGAATTCATTAAAGAGGAGAAATTAACTATGGGATCCGG
GAAGAATGTGATGGTGGAGCCGCATCGGCATGAGGGTGTCTTCATTTGTCGAGGAAAGGAAGATGCACTG
GTCACCAAGAACCTGGTCCCTGGGGAATCAGTTTATGGAGAGAAGAGAGTCTCGATTTCGGAAGGAGATG
ACAAAATTGAGTACCGAGCCTGGAACCCCTTCCGCTCCAAGCTAGCAGCAGCAATCCTGGGTGGTGTGGA
CCAGATCCACATCAAACCGGGGGCTAAGGTTCTCTACCTCGGGGCTGCCTCGGGCACCACGGTCTCCCAT
GTCTCTGACATCGTTGGTCCGGATGGTCTAGTCTATGCAGTCGAGTTCTCCCACCGCTCTGGCCGTGACC
TCATTAACTTGGCCAAGAAGAGGACCAACATCATTCCTGTGATCGAGGATGCTCGACACCCACACAAATA
CCGCATGCTCATCGCAATGGTGGATGTGATCTTTGCTGATGTGGCCCAGCCAGACCAGACCCGGATTGTG
GCCCTGAATGCCCACACCTTCCTGCGTAATGGAGGACACTTTGTGATTTCCATTAAGGCCAACTGCATTG
ACTCCACAGCCTCAGCCGAGGCCGTGTTTGCCTCCGAAGTGAAAAAGATGCAACAGGAGAACATGAAGCC
GCAGGAGCAGTTGACCCTTGAGCCATATGAAAGAGACCATGCCGTGGTCGTGGGAGTGTACAGGCCATAG
GCGGCCGCCTAGGACCCAGCTTTCTTGTACAAAGTGGTAAGCTTAATTAGCTGAGCTTGGACTCCTGTTG
ATAGATCCAGTAATGACCTCAGAACTCCATCTGGATTTGTTCAGAACGCTCGGTTGCCGCCGGGCGTTTT
TTATTGGTGAGAATCCAAGTAACAACACCATTTGTCGAGAAA
Features (pLannotate 1.2.2; 37 found; start..end, strand, type, name):
      1..45      +  promoter       T5 promoter: bacteriophage T5 promoter for E. coli RNA polymerase, with embedded lac operator
     53..69      +  protein_bind   lac operator: The lac repressor binds to the lac operator to inhibit transcription in E. coli. This inhibition can be relieved by adding lactose or isopropyl-β-D-thiogalactopyranoside (IPTG). lac repressor encoded by lacI
    115..1344    +  CDS            Nop56 (fragment): NOP56_MOUSE - Also known as Nol5a. Experimental evidence at protein level: Swiss-Prot protein existence level 1. Involved in the early to middle stages of 60S ribosomal subunit biogenesis. Core component of box C/D small nucleolar ribonucleoprotein (snoRNP) particles. Required for the biogenesis of box C/D snoRNAs such U3, U8 and U14 snoRNAs (By similarity). From Mus musculus (Mouse).
   1345..1365    +  CDS            7xHis: 6xHis affinity tag
   1382..1406    -  protein_bind   attB2: mutant version of attB; recombination site for the Gateway® BP reaction BP Clonase™
   1428..1522    +  terminator     lambda t0 terminator: transcription terminator from phage lambda
   1551..1595    +  promoter       T5 promoter: bacteriophage T5 promoter for E. coli RNA polymerase, with embedded lac operator
   1603..1619    +  protein_bind   lac operator: The lac repressor binds to the lac operator to inhibit transcription in E. coli. This inhibition can be relieved by adding lactose or isopropyl-β-D-thiogalactopyranoside (IPTG). lac repressor encoded by lacI
   1665..2864    +  CDS            NOP58 (fragment): NOP58_HUMAN - Also known as NOL5, NOP5. Experimental evidence at protein level: Swiss-Prot protein existence level 1. Required for 60S ribosomal subunit biogenesis (By similarity). Core component of box C/D small nucleolar ribonucleoprotein (snoRNP) particles. Required for the biogenesis of box C/D snoRNAs such as U3, U8 and U14 snoRNAs. From Homo sapiens (Human).
   2881..2905    -  protein_bind   attB2: mutant version of attB; recombination site for the Gateway® BP reaction BP Clonase™
   2927..3021    +  terminator     lambda t0 terminator: transcription terminator from phage lambda
   3050..3094    +  promoter       T5 promoter: bacteriophage T5 promoter for E. coli RNA polymerase, with embedded lac operator
   3102..3118    +  protein_bind   lac operator: The lac repressor binds to the lac operator to inhibit transcription in E. coli. This inhibition can be relieved by adding lactose or isopropyl-β-D-thiogalactopyranoside (IPTG). lac repressor encoded by lacI
   3165..3182    +  protein_bind   attB1 (fragment): mutant version of attB; core recombination site for the Gateway® BP reaction BP Clonase™
   3191..3574    +  CDS            SNU13: NH2L1_HUMAN - Also known as NHP2L1. Experimental evidence at protein level: Swiss-Prot protein existence level 1. Involved in pre-mRNA splicing as component of the spliceosome (PubMed:28781166). Binds to the 5'-stem-loop of U4 snRNA and thereby contributes to spliceosome assembly (PubMed:10545122, PubMed:17412961). The protein undergoes a conformational change upon RNA-binding (PubMed:17412961). From Homo sapiens (Human).
   3582..3599    -  protein_bind   attB2 (fragment): mutant version of attB; core recombination site for the Gateway® BP reaction BP Clonase™
   3622..3716    +  terminator     lambda t0 terminator: transcription terminator from phage lambda
   3781..3809    +  promoter       cat promoter (fragment): promoter of the E. coli cat gene encoding chloramphenicol acetyltransferase
   3810..4466    +  CDS            cat: CAT_ECOLX - Experimental evidence at protein level: Swiss-Prot protein existence level 1. This enzyme is an effector of chloramphenicol resistance in bacteria. From Escherichia coli. This protein is used as a marker in many commonly used cloning vectors, such as pACYC184.
   4534..4620    +  terminator     rrnB T1 terminator: Escherichia coli rrnB; transcription terminator T1 from the E. coli rrnB gene
   4643..4660    -  promoter       tet promoter (fragment): E. coli promoter for tetracycline efflux protein gene
   4679..4700    -  protein_bind   CAP binding site: CAP binding activates transcription in the presence of cAMP. E. coli catabolite activator protein
   4713..5795    -  CDS            lacI: lac repressor; lacI; The lac repressor binds to the lac operator to inhibit transcription in E. coli. This inhibition can be relieved by adding lactose or isopropyl-β-D-thiogalactopyranoside (IPTG).
   5796..5873    -  promoter       lacIq promoter: lacI (mutant); In the lacIq allele, a single base change in the promoter boosts expression of the lacI gene about 10-fold.
   5922..5963    +  CDS            rop (fragment): Rop protein, which maintains plasmids at low copy number; rop
   6065..6205    +  misc_feature   bom: basis of mobility region from pBR322
   6391..6979    -  rep_origin     ori: high-copy-number ColE1/pMB1/pBR322/pUC origin of replication
   7150..8010    -  CDS            AmpR: β-lactamase; bla; confers resistance to ampicillin, carbenicillin, and related antibiotics
   8011..8115    -  promoter       AmpR promoter: bla
   8295..8384    +  ncRNA          SNORD14 (fragment): Accession: RF00016 - Small nucleolar RNA SNORD14
   8391..8421    +  terminator     bacterial terminator (fragment): putative bacterial transcription terminator
   8442..8536    +  terminator     lambda t0 terminator: transcription terminator from phage lambda
   8565..8609    +  promoter       T5 promoter: bacteriophage T5 promoter for E. coli RNA polymerase, with embedded lac operator
   8617..8633    +  protein_bind   lac operator: The lac repressor binds to the lac operator to inhibit transcription in E. coli. This inhibition can be relieved by adding lactose or isopropyl-β-D-thiogalactopyranoside (IPTG). lac repressor encoded by lacI
   8676..9377    +  CDS            FBL (fragment): FBRL_HUMAN - Also known as FIB1, FLRN. Experimental evidence at protein level: Swiss-Prot protein existence level 1. S-adenosyl-L-methionine-dependent methyltransferase that has the ability to methylate both RNAs and proteins (PubMed:24352239, PubMed:30540930, PubMed:32017898). Involved in pre-rRNA processing by catalyzing the site-specific 2'-hydroxyl methylation of ribose moieties in pre-ribosomal RNA (PubMed:30540930). Site specificity is provided by a guide RNA that base pairs with the substrate (By similarity). Methylation occurs at a characteristic distance from the sequence involved in
   9394..9418    -  protein_bind   attB2: mutant version of attB; recombination site for the Gateway® BP reaction BP Clonase™
   9440..9534    +  terminator     lambda t0 terminator: transcription terminator from phage lambda
