[The description below was written by a language model from this plasmid's Addgene catalogue record and pLannotate feature annotations shown in this document.]
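Description:
pQhsCDtRNA- is a bacterial multi-gene co-expression plasmid built on the pQLinkN backbone, designed to produce the components of a human box C/D small nucleolar ribonucleoprotein together in E. coli for co-purification. It replicates from a ColE1/pMB1-type origin (with a bom region and a rop fragment annotated nearby) and is selected with ampicillin through the bla gene. The annotated sequence also shows a chloramphenicol acetyltransferase gene with only a fragment of its promoter, although the catalogue entry lists ampicillin alone. A lacI gene under the lacIq promoter supplies the repressor that controls the expression cassettes.

The payload consists of four separate protein cassettes assembled one after another by the pQLink ligation-independent cloning scheme. Each has its own T5 promoter with lac operators, making it IPTG-inducible, and its own lambda t0 terminator. They encode truncated human NOP56 (residues 1–411) with a C-terminal His tag for affinity capture, NOP58 (residues 1–401), full-length 15.5K (SNU13), and fibrillarin (residues 83–316), the methyltransferase subunit. The automated annotation matched the NOP56 fragment to the mouse orthologue, but the record gives the species as human. Gateway attB remnants flank the inserts as backbone leftovers.

A fifth element is the U14 (SNORD14) box C/D guide RNA, followed by a bacterial terminator fragment and a lambda t0 terminator; no promoter is annotated directly upstream of it, so what drives its transcription is not stated. Unlike its sister construct, U14 here is not embedded in a tRNA-containing minigene. Because only NOP56 is tagged, purification through its His tag should recover the associated proteins and RNA.
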