Addgene plasmid #86015: pQhsCDtRNA-
Purpose: Multi-gene expression system with human box C/D proteins with U14
Depositing lab: Hong Li. Depositing organization: Florida State University, Tallahassee. Publication: Co-expression and co-purification of archaeal and eukaryal box C/D RNPs. Peng Y, Yu G, Tian S, Li H. PLoS One. 2014 Jul 31;9(7):e103096. doi: 10.1371/journal.pone.0103096. eCollection 2014. PONE-D-14-15013 PubMed 25078083.
Backbone
  Vector backbone: pQLinkN (Addgene #13670)
  Backbone manufacturer: Konrad Buessow lab
  Vector type: Bacterial Expression ; Co-Expression; Purification
Growth in bacteria
  Bacterial resistance: Ampicillin, 100 μg/mL
  Growth temperature: 37°C
  Growth strain: DH5alpha
  Copy number: Unknown
Gene/Insert 1
  Gene/Insert name: U14
  Species: H. sapiens (human)
  Entrez Gene: SNORD14A (a.k.a. RNU14, RNU14A, U14, U14-S13-5)
Gene/Insert 2
  Gene/Insert name: 15.5K
  Species: H. sapiens (human)
  Entrez Gene: SNU13 (a.k.a. 15.5K, FA-1, FA1, NHP2L1, NHPX, OTK27, SNRNP15-5, SPAG12, SSFA1)
Gene/Insert 3
  Gene/Insert name: fibrillarin
  Species: H. sapiens (human)
  Mutation: amino acids 83-316
  Entrez Gene: FBL (a.k.a. FIB, FLRN, Nop1, RNU3IP1)
Gene/Insert 4
  Gene/Insert name: NOP56
  Species: H. sapiens (human)
  Mutation: amino acids 1-411
  Entrez Gene: NOP56 (a.k.a. NOL5A, SCA36)
  Tag / fusion protein: 6x-His (C terminal on insert)
Gene/Insert 5
  Gene/Insert name: NOP58
  Species: H. sapiens (human)
  Mutation: amino acids 1-401
  Entrez Gene: NOP58 (a.k.a. HSPC120, NOP5, NOP5/NOP58)
Terms and licenses: Academic/Nonprofit Terms; Industry Terms: Not Available to Industry
Depositor comments: Please see associated publication for additional graphics describing this plasmid. Plasmid construction: To construct the human box C/D plasmid, pQhsCD, pQLinkN (Addgene #13670) was inserted with the coding sequences of Homo sapiens (Hs) NOP56 (amino acids 1 to 411), NOP58 (amino acids 1 to 401) and fibrillarin (amino acids 83 to 316), 15.5 K, and U14 snoRNA. This plasmid differs from #86014 in that U14 is not part of a tRNA-containing minigene. Each protein-encoding gene was cloned into pQLink-N plasmid using BamHI and NotI sites. The plasmids containing two different protein-encoding genes were then digested by SwaI and PacI, respectively, treated with LIC qualified T4 polymerase (dCTP for Pac I digest and dGTP for Swa I digest) and then annealed at 70°C. Each clone was identified by digestion of the recombined plasmid with Pac I. This process was repeated for additional coding sequence until all were inserted.
How to cite: pQhsCDtRNA- was a gift from Hong Li (Addgene plasmid # 86015 ; http://n2t.net/addgene:86015 ; RRID:Addgene_86015)
